>Addgene plasmid #40363 | drebrin-His | addgene partial sequence | sequence record 54121 | T7 5'-TAATACGACTCACTATAGGG-3'
AGAATTCCTCTGAATATTTTGTTTACTTTAAGAAGGAGATATACATATGGCTAGCATGACTGGTGGACAG
CAAATGGGTCGCGGATCCGAATTCATGGCCGGCGTCAGCTTCAGCGGCCACCGCCTGGAGCTGCTGGCGG
CTTACGAGGAGGTGATCCGAGAGGAGAGCGCGGCCGACTGGGCTCTGTACACATATGAAGATGGCTCCGA
TGACCTCAAGCTTGCAGCATCAGGAGAAGGGGGCTTGCAGGAGCTTTCGGGACACTTTGAGAACCAGAAG
GTGATGTACGGCTTCTGCAGTGTCAAGGACTCCCAAGCTGCTCTGCCAAAATACGTGCTCATCAACTGGG
TGGGCGAAGATGTGCCTGATGCCCGCAAGTGCGCTTGTGCCAGCCACGTGGCTAAGGTGGCGGAGTTCTT
CCAGGGTGTCGACGTGATCGTGAACGCCAGCAGCGTGGAAGACATAGACGCGGGTGCCATCGGGCAGCGG
CTCTCTAACGGGCTGGCGCGACTCTCCAGCCCTGTGCTGCACCGACTGCGGCTGCGAGAGGATGAGAACG
CAGAGCCCGTGGGCACCACCTACCAGAAGACGGATGCAGCTGTGGAAATGAAGCGGATTAACCGAGAGCA
GTTCTGGGAGCAGGCCAAGAAGGAAGAAGAGCTGCGGAAGGAGGAGGAGCGGAAGAAGGCCCTGGATGAG
AGGCTCAGGTTCGAGCAGGAGCGGATGGAGCAGGAGCGGCAGGAGCAAGAGGAGCGCGAGCGGCGCTACC
GGGAGCGGGAGCAGCAGATCGAGGAGCACAGGAGGAAACAGCAGACTTTAGAAGCGGAAGAAGCCAAGAG
GCGGTTGAAGGAGCAGTCTATCTTTGGTGACCATCGGGATGAGGAGGAAGAGACCCACATGAAGAAGTCA
GA
