[The description below was written by a language model from this plasmid's Addgene catalogue record.]
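Description:
drebrin-His is a bacterial expression plasmid built on the pET24a backbone (about 5.2 kb without insert) for producing recombinant human drebrin in E. coli. It carries kanamycin resistance for selection and is recorded as a high-copy plasmid, maintained in a standard cloning strain. No feature table accompanies the record, so the origin of replication and other backbone elements are not itemised.

The insert is the E2 isoform of human drebrin, the product of the DBN1 gene, an F-actin-binding protein. It was cloned by restriction digestion between the EcoRI and NotI sites, both of which remain intact. Transcription is driven by the T7 promoter, so expression depends on a host that supplies T7 RNA polymerase, as is usual for pET-series vectors, rather than on the cloning strain used for propagation. The open reading frame is fused to a T7 epitope tag at the N terminus and a polyhistidine tag at the C terminus. The T7 tag allows immunodetection, while the His tag permits purification by immobilised metal affinity chromatography. Because the His tag sits at the far end of the protein, affinity capture favours full-length product over prematurely terminated fragments.

The construct suits the preparation of purified drebrin for in vitro biochemistry such as binding or pull-down assays. The associated study concerns the targeting of drebrin by the microtubule plus-tip protein EB3 during neurite formation, which fits this kind of use, although the record does not specify which experiments used the plasmid.
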