Addgene plasmid #40363: drebrin-His
Depositing lab: Phillip Gordon-Weeks. Depositing organization: King's College London. Publication: Targeting of the F-actin-binding protein drebrin by the microtubule plus-tip protein EB3 is required for neuritogenesis. Geraldo S, Khanzada UK, Parsons M, Chilton JK, Gordon-Weeks PR. Nat Cell Biol. 2008 Oct;10(10):1181-9. Epub 2008 Sep 21. 10.1038/ncb1778 PubMed 18806788.
Backbone
  Vector backbone: pET24a
  Backbone manufacturer: EMD Biosciences
  Backbone size w/o insert (bp): 5200
  Vector type: Bacterial Expression
Growth in bacteria
  Bacterial resistance: Kanamycin, 50 μg/mL
  Growth temperature: 37°C
  Growth strain: DH5alpha
  Copy number: High Copy
Gene/Insert
  Gene/Insert name: drebrin E2
  Species: H. sapiens (human)
  Entrez Gene: DBN1 (a.k.a. D0S117E)
  Promoter: T7
  Tag / fusion protein: T7 tag (N terminal on insert); His (C terminal on insert)
  Cloning method: Restriction Enzyme; 5′ cloning site EcoRI (not destroyed); 3′ cloning site NotI (not destroyed)
  Sequencing primers: 5′ T7 promoter; 3′ T7 terminal primer
Terms and licenses: Academic/Nonprofit Terms; Industry Terms: Not Available to Industry
How to cite: drebrin-His was a gift from Phillip Gordon-Weeks (Addgene plasmid # 40363 ; http://n2t.net/addgene:40363 ; RRID:Addgene_40363)
